Addgene plasmid #110343: pQC MCS IRES Puro
Purpose: (Empty Backbone) γ-Retroviral transfer vector for cloning and expressing your gene of interest. IRES-driven Puromycin selection.
Depositing lab: Sandra Martha Gomes Dias. Depositing organization: Centro Nacional de Pesquisa em Energia e Materiais (CNPEM). Publication: Molecular mechanism of glutaminase activation through filamentation and the role of filaments in mitophagy protection. Adamoski D, Dias MM, Quesnay JEN, Yang Z, Zagoriy I, Steyer AM, Rodrigues CT, da Silva Bastos AC, da Silva BN, Costa RKE, de Abreu FMO, Islam Z, Cassago A, van Heel MG, Consonni SR, Mattei S, Mahamid J, Portugal RV, Ambrosio ALB, Dias SMG. Nat Struct Mol Biol. 2023 Dec;30(12):1902-1912. doi: 10.1038/s41594-023-01118-0. Epub 2023 Oct 19. PubMed 37857822.
Backbone
  Vector backbone: pQC mKorange IX
  Backbone manufacturer: #37344
  Backbone size (bp): 7013
  Modifications to backbone: Puromycin resistance from pLKO.1 - TRC cloning vector (Addgene #10878) were removed with BamHI and KpnI and blunted to fit EcoRV site from pQC mKorange IX (Addgene #37344). AgeI and EcoRI sites were also used to replace mKorange with synthetic MCS derived from annealed oligos (5' CCGGGGATCCGGTTCTAGAGCCACCGGTTGTATGGAGTTTAAACTCCAAAGCATCGATGGTAGCGGCCGCGGTGAATTCTGATT 3' and 5' AATTAATCAGAATTCACCGCGGCCGCTACCATCGATGCTTTGGAGTTTAAACTCCATACAACCGGTGGCTCTAGAACCGGATCC 3')
  Vector type: Mammalian Expression, Retroviral
  Promoter: CMV
  Selectable markers: Puromycin
Growth in bacteria
  Bacterial resistance: Ampicillin, 100 μg/mL
  Growth temperature: 37°C
  Growth strain: NEB Stable
  Copy number: High Copy
Gene/Insert
  Cloning method: Restriction Enzyme
  Sequencing primers: 5′ pQC Seq Fow 5'-ACGCCATCCACGCTGTTTTGACCT-3'; 3′ pQC Seq Rev 5'-AAGCGGCTTCGGCCAGTAACGTTA-3'
Resource information
  A portion of this plasmid was derived from a plasmid made by: Used sequences from pQC mKorange IX (Addgene #37344), Dr. Connie Cepko and pLKO.1 - TRC cloning vector (Addgene #10878), Dr. David Root
Terms and licenses: Academic/Nonprofit Terms; Industry Terms: Not Available to Industry
Depositor comments: pQC-based γ-Retroviral transfer vector for cloning and expressing your gene of interest. IRES-driven Puromycin selection. Also available as: V5-mKO2-MCS-IRES-Puro (Addgene #110341) V5 MCS IRES Puro (Addgene #110342) MCS IRES Puro (Addgene #110343) MCS IRES G418 (Addgene #110344) V5 MCS IRES G418 (Addgene #110345) All vectors can be used for TA-cloning (After XcmI cleavage), or BamHI-AgeI-PmeI-EcoRI restriction cloning. Weinberg Lab recommends using pUMVC (Addgene #8449) and VSV-G (#8454) for packaging.
How to cite: pQC MCS IRES Puro was a gift from Sandra Martha Gomes Dias (Addgene plasmid # 110343 ; http://n2t.net/addgene:110343 ; RRID:Addgene_110343)
