[The description below was written by a language model from this plasmid's Addgene catalogue record and pLannotate feature annotations shown in this document.]
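Description:
pQC MCS IRES Puro is an empty γ-retroviral transfer vector of about 7 kb for cloning and stably expressing a gene of interest in mammalian cells. It was built from pQC mKorange IX by replacing the mKorange reporter with a synthetic multiple cloning site made from annealed oligonucleotides, and by inserting a blunted puromycin-resistance fragment taken from pLKO.1. In bacteria it is maintained through a high-copy ColE1/pUC-type origin and selected with ampicillin via β-lactamase under its own promoter. Short rop and bom fragments and an SV40 enhancer/early promoter lie in the backbone outside the viral region.

The viral genome is driven in packaging cells by a CMV enhancer/promoter fused to a truncated 5' LTR. This is followed by a Ψ packaging signal and a truncated gag segment lacking its start codon, elements that support encapsidation of the transcript. The 3' LTR carries a U3 deletion, so the integrated provirus is self-inactivating and expression depends on an internal CMV enhancer/promoter. That promoter transcribes a bicistronic message: the gene inserted at the MCS, then an EMCV IRES that directs translation of puromycin N-acetyltransferase. Puromycin resistance is therefore linked to expression of the insert.

The depositor notes that inserts can be introduced by TA cloning after XcmI cleavage or by BamHI, AgeI, PmeI and EcoRI restriction cloning. Virus production requires separate gag/pol and envelope (for example VSV-G) helper plasmids. The two sequence records, depositor and NGS, differ by a few bases and in numbering, and they annotate the internal CMV promoter slightly differently, but they show the same architecture. Sibling vectors with V5 tags, mKO2 or G418 selection also exist.
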