Features (pLannotate 1.2.2; 19 found; start..end, strand, type, name):
    310..513     +  promoter       CMV promoter: human cytomegalovirus (CMV) immediate early promoter
    514..689     +  LTR            5' LTR (truncated): truncated long terminal repeat from Moloney murine sarcoma virus
    811..1085    +  misc_feature   MESV Ψ (fragment): packaging signal of murine embryonic stem cell virus
   1152..1568    +  CDS            gag (truncated): truncated Moloney murine leukemia virus (MMLV) gag gene lacking the start codon
   1605..1908    +  enhancer       CMV enhancer: human cytomegalovirus immediate early enhancer
   1981..1998    -  promoter       CMV promoter (fragment): human cytomegalovirus (CMV) immediate early promoter
   2061..2112    +  promoter       CMVd2 promoter: truncated human cytomegalovirus (CMV) immediate early promoter that yields moderately reduced expression relative to the full-length promoter
   2342..2914    +  misc_feature   IRES: internal ribosome entry site (IRES) of the encephalomyocarditis virus (EMCV)
   2951..3550    +  CDS            PuroR: puromycin N-acetyltransferase; pac from Streptomyces alboniger; confers resistance to puromycin
   3608..3677    +  CDS            env (fragment): murine leukemia virus gPr80 envelope polyprotein precursor; env; proteolytically cleaved into gp70SU and p15TM subunits
   3719..4144    +  LTR            3' LTR (ΔU3): self-inactivating 3' long terminal repeat (LTR) from Moloney murine leukemia virus
   4213..4253    +  CDS            rop (fragment): Rop protein, which maintains plasmids at low copy number; rop
   4355..4393    +  misc_feature   bom (fragment): basis of mobility region from pBR322
   4410..4739    +  promoter       SV40 promoter: SV40 enhancer and early promoter
   4745..4846    +  misc_feature   bom (fragment): basis of mobility region from pBR322
   5032..5620    -  rep_origin     ori: high-copy-number ColE1/pMB1/pBR322/pUC origin of replication
   5791..6651    -  CDS            AmpR: β-lactamase; bla; confers resistance to ampicillin, carbenicillin, and related antibiotics
   6652..6756    -  promoter       AmpR promoter: bla
   6942..309     +  enhancer       CMV enhancer (across the origin): human cytomegalovirus immediate early enhancer
>Addgene plasmid #110343 | pQC MCS IRES Puro | depositor full sequence | sequence record 207692 | pQC MCS IRES Puro sequence 7013 bps
TCCGCGTTACATAACTTACGGTAAATGGCCCGCCTGGCTGACCGCCCAACGACCCCCGCCCATTGACGTC
AATAATGACGTATGTTCCCATAGTAACGCCAATAGGGACTTTCCATTGACGTCAATGGGTGGAGTATTTA
CGGTAAACTGCCCACTTGGCAGTACATCAAGTGTATCATATGCCAAGTACGCCCCCTATTGACGTCAATG
ACGGTAAATGGCCCGCTCTGGCATTATGCCCAGTACATGACCTTATGGGACTTTCCTACTTGGCAGTACA
TCTACGTATTAGTCATCGCTATTACCATGGTGATGCGGTTTTGGCAGTACATCAATGGGCGTGGATAGCG
GTTTGACTCACGGGGATTTCCAAGTCTCCACCCCATTGACGTCAATGGGAGTTTGTTTTGGCACCAAAAT
CAACGGGACTTTCCAAAATGTCGTAACAACTCCGCCCCATTGACGCAAATGGGCGGTAGGCGTGTACGGT
GGGAGGTCTATATAAGCAGAGCTCAATAAAAGAGCCCACAACCCCTCACTCGGCGCGCCAGTCTTCCGAT
AGACTGCGTCGCCCGGGTACCCGTATTCCCAATAAAGCCTCTTGCTGTTTGCATCCGAATCGTGGTCTCG
CTGTTCCTTGGGAGGGTCTCCTCTGAGTGATTGACTACCCACGACGGGGGTCTTTCATTTGGGGGCTCGT
CCGGGATTTGGAGACCCCTGCCCAGGGACCACCGACCCACCACCGGGAGGTAAGCTGGCCAGCAACTTAT
CTGTGTCTGTCCGATTGTCTAGTGTCTATGTTTGATGTTATGCGCCTGCGTCTGTACTAGTTAGCTAACT
AGCTCTGTATCTGGCGGACCCGTGGTGGAACTGACGAGTTCTGAACACCCGGCCGCAACCCTGGGAGACG
TCCCAGGGACTTTGGGGGCCGTTTTTGTGGCCCGACCTGAGGAAGGGAGTCGATGTGGAATCCGACCCCG
TCAGGATATGTGGTTCTGGTAGGAGACGAGAACCTAAAACAGTTCCCGCCTCCGTCTGAATTTTTGCTTT
CGGTTTGGAACCGAAGCCGCGCGTCTTGTCTGCTGCAGCGCTGCAGCATCGTTCTGTGTTGTCTCTGTCT
GACTGTGTTTCTGTATTTGTCTGAAAATTAGGGCCAGACTGTTACCACTCCCTTAAGTTTGACCTTAGGT
CACTGGAAAGATGTCGAGCGGATCGCTCACAACCAGTCGGTAGATGTCAAGAAGAGACGTTGGGTTACCT
TCTGCTCTGCAGAATGGCCAACCTTTAACGTCGGATGGCCGCGAGACGGCACCTTTAACCGAGACCTCAT
CACCCAGGTTAAGATCAAGGTCTTTTCACCTGGCCCGCATGGACACCCAGACCAGGTCCCCTACATCGTG
ACCTGGGAAGCCTTGGCTTTTGACCCCCCTCCCTGGGTCAAGCCCTTTGTACACCCTAAGCCTCCGCCTC
CTCTTCCTCCATCCGCCCCGTCTCTCCCCCTTGAACCTCCTCGTTCGACCCCGCCTCGATCCTCCCTTTA
TCCAGCCCTCACTCCTTCTCTAGGCGCCGGAATTGAAGATCTGGGGGATCGATCCTCTAGAGTCCGTTAC
ATAACTTACGGTAAATGGCCCGCCTGGCTGACCGCCCAACGACCCCCGCCCATTGACGTCAATAATGACG
TATGTTCCCATAGTAACGCCAATAGGGACTTTCCATTGACGTCAATGGGTGGAGTATTTACGGTAAACTG
CCCACTTGGCAGTACATCAAGTGTATCATATGCCAAGTACGCCCCCTATTGACGTCAATGACGGTAAATG
GCCCGCCTGGCATTATGCCCAGTACATGACCTTATGGGACTTTCCTACTTGGCAGTACATCTACGTATTA
GTCATCGCTATTACCATGGTGATGCGGTTTTGGCAGTACATCAATGGGCGTGAATAGCGGTTTGACTCAC
GGGGATTTCCAAGTCTCCACCCCATTGACGTCAATGGGAGTTTGTTTTGGCACCAAAATCAACGGGACTT
TCCAAAATGTCGTAACAACTCCGCCCCATTGACGCAAATGGGCGGTAGGCGTGTACGGTGGGAGGTCTAT
ATAAGCAGAGCTCGTTTAGTGAACCGTCAGATCGCCTGGAGACGCCATCCACGCTGTTTTGACCTCCATA
GAAGACACCGGGACCGATCCAGCCTCCGCGGCCGGGACGGTGCATTGGAACGGACCTGCAGGAATTGATC
CGCGGCCGCACCGGGGATCCGGTTCTAGAGCCACCGGTTGTATGGAGTTTAAACTCCAAAGCATCGATGG
TAGCGGCCGCGGTGAATTCTGATTAATTCCGCCCCTCTCCCTCCCCCCCCCCTAACGTTACTGGCCGAAG
CCGCTTGGAATAAGGCCGGTGTGCGTTTGTCTATATGTTATTTTCCACCATATTGCCGTCTTTTGGCAAT
GTGAGGGCCCGGAAACCTGGCCCTGTCTTCTTGACGAGCATTCCTAGGGGTCTTTCCCCTCTCGCCAAAG
GAATGCAAGGTCTGTTGAATGTCGTGAAGGAAGCAGTTCCTCTGGAAGCTTCTTGAAGACAAACAACGTC
TGTAGCGACCCTTTGCAGGCAGCGGAACCCCCCACCTGGCGACAGGTGCCTCTGCGGCCAAAAGCCACGT
GTATAAGATACACCTGCAAAGGCGGCACAACCCCAGTGCCACGTTGTGAGTTGGATAGTTGTGGAAAGAG
TCAAATGGCTCTCCTCAAGCGTATTCAACAAGGGGCTGAAGGATGCCCAGAAGGTACCCCATTGTATGGG
ATCTGATCTGGGGCCTCGGTGCACATGCTTTACATGTGTTTAGTCGAGGTTAAAAAACGTCTAGGCCCCC
CGAACCACGGGGACGTGGTTTTCCTTTGAAAAACACGATGATAAGCTTGATCACGCGTCTCGAGATCACC
GGAGCTTACCATGACCGAGTACAAGCCCACGGTGCGCCTCGCCACCCGCGACGACGTCCCCAGGGCCGTA
CGCACCCTCGCCGCCGCGTTCGCCGACTACCCCGCCACGCGCCACACCGTCGATCCGGACCGCCACATCG
AGCGGGTCACCGAGCTGCAAGAACTCTTCCTCACGCGCGTCGGGCTCGACATCGGCAAGGTGTGGGTCGC
GGACGACGGCGCCGCGGTGGCGGTCTGGACCACGCCGGAGAGCGTCGAAGCGGGGGCGGTGTTCGCCGAG
ATCGGCCCGCGCATGGCCGAGTTGAGCGGTTCCCGGCTGGCCGCGCAGCAACAGATGGAAGGCCTCCTGG
CGCCGCACCGGCCCAAGGAGCCCGCGTGGTTCCTGGCCACCGTCGGCGTCTCGCCCGACCACCAGGGCAA
GGGTCTGGGCAGCGCCGTCGTGCTCCCCGGAGTGGAGGCGGCCGAGCGCGCCGGGGTGCCCGCCTTCCTG
GAGACCTCCGCGCCCCGCAACCTCCCCTTCTACGAGCGGCTCGGCTTCACCGTCACCGCCGACGTCGAGG
TGCCCGAAGGACCGCGCACCTGGTGCATGACCCGCAAGCCCGGTGCCTGACGCCCGCCCCACGACCCGCA
GCGCCCGACCGAAAGGAGCGCACGACCCCATGCATCGATCAGTGGTCCAGGCTCTAGTTTTGACTCAACA
ATATCACCAGCTGAAGCCTATAGAGTACGAGCCATAGATAAAATAAAAGATTTTATTTAGTCTCCAGAAA
AAGGGGGGAATGAAAGACCCCACCTGTAGGTTTGGCAAGCTAGCTTAAGTAACGCCATTTTGCAAGGCAT
GGAAAAATACATAACTGAGAATAGAGAAGTTCAGATCAAGGTCAGGAACAGATGGAACAGGGTCGACCCT
AGAGAACCATCAGATGTTTCCAGGGTGCCCCAAGGACCTGAAATGACCCTGTGCCTTATTTGAACTAACC
AATCAGTTCGCTTCTCGCTTCTGTTCGCGCGCTTCTGCTCCCCGAGCTCAATAAAAGAGCCCACAACCCC
TCACTCGGGGCGCCAGTCCTCCGATTGACTGAGTCGCCCGGGTACCCGTGTATCCAATAAACCCTCTTGC
AGTTGCATCCGACTTGTGGTCTCGCTGTTCCTTGGGAGGGTCTCCTCTGAGTGATTGACTACCCGTCAGC
GGGGGTCTTTCATTTGGGGGCTCGTCCGGGATCGGGAGACCCCTGCCCAGGGACCACCGACCCACCACCG
GGAGGTAAGCTGGCTGCCTCGCGCGTTTCGGTGATGACGGTGAAAACCTCTGACACATGCAGCTCCCGGA
GACGGTCACAGCTTGTCTGTAAGCGGATGCCGGGAGCAGACAAGCCCGTCAGGGCGCGTCAGCGGGTGTT
GGCGGGTGTCGGGGCGCAGCCATGACCCAGTCACGTAGCGATAGCGGAGTGTAGATCCGGCTGTGGAATG
TGTGTCAGTTAGGGTGTGGAAAGTCCCCAGGCTCCCCAGCAGGCAGAAGTATGCAAAGCATGCATCTCAA
TTAGTCAGCAACCAGGTGTGGAAAGTCCCCAGGCTCCCCAGCAGGCAGAAGTATGCAAAGCATGCATCTC
AATTAGTCAGCAACCATAGTCCCGCCCCTAACTCCGCCCATCCCGCCCCTAACTCCGCCCAGTTCCGCCC
ATTCTCCGCCCCATGGCTGACTAATTTTTTTTATTTATGCAGAGGCCGAGGCCGCCTCGGCCTCTGAGCT
ATTCCAGAAGTAGTGAGGAGGCTTTTTTGGAGGCCTAGGCTTTTGCAAAAAGCTTACTGGCTTAACTATG
CGGCATCAGAGCAGATTGTACTGAGAGTGCACCATATGCGGTGTGAAATACCGCACAGATGCGTAAGGAG
AAAATACCGCATCAGGCGCTCTTCCGCTTCCTCGCTCACTGACTCGCTGCGCTCGGTCGTTCGGCTGCGG
CGAGCGGTATCAGCTCACTCAAAGGCGGTAATACGGTTATCCACAGAATCAGGGGATAACGCAGGAAAGA
ACATGTGAGCAAAAGGCCAGCAAAAGGCCAGGAACCGTAAAAAGGCCGCGTTGCTGGCGTTTTTCCATAG
GCTCCGCCCCCCTGACGAGCATCACAAAAATCGACGCTCAAGTCAGAGGTGGCGAAACCCGACAGGACTA
TAAAGATACCAGGCGTTTCCCCCTGGAAGCTCCCTCGTGCGCTCTCCTGTTCCGACCCTGCCGCTTACCG
GATACCTGTCCGCCTTTCTCCCTTCGGGAAGCGTGGCGCTTTCTCATAGCTCACGCTGTAGGTATCTCAG
TTCGGTGTAGGTCGTTCGCTCCAAGCTGGGCTGTGTGCACGAACCCCCCGTTCAGCCCGACCGCTGCGCC
TTATCCGGTAACTATCGTCTTGAGTCCAACCCGGTAAGACACGACTTATCGCCACTGGCAGCAGCCACTG
GTAACAGGATTAGCAGAGCGAGGTATGTAGGCGGTGCTACAGAGTTCTTGAAGTGGTGGCCTAACTACGG
CTACACTAGAAGGACAGTATTTGGTATCTGCGCTCTGCTGAAGCCAGTTACCTTCGGAAAAAGAGTTGGT
AGCTCTTGATCCGGCAAACAAACCACCGCTGGTAGCGGTGGTTTTTTTGTTTGCAAGCAGCAGATTACGC
GCAGAAAAAAAGGATCTCAAGAAGATCCTTTGATCTTTTCTACGGGGTCTGACGCTCAGTGGAACGAAAA
CTCACGTTAAGGGATTTTGGTCATGAGATTATCAAAAAGGATCTTCACCTAGATCCTTTTAAATTAAAAA
TGAAGTTTTAAATCAATCTAAAGTATATATGAGTAAACTTGGTCTGACAGTTACCAATGCTTAATCAGTG
AGGCACCTATCTCAGCGATCTGTCTATTTCGTTCATCCATAGTTGCCTGACTCCCCGTCGTGTAGATAAC
TACGATACGGGAGGGCTTACCATCTGGCCCCAGTGCTGCAATGATACCGCGAGACCCACGCTCACCGGCT
CCAGATTTATCAGCAATAAACCAGCCAGCCGGAAGGGCCGAGCGCAGAAGTGGTCCTGCAACTTTATCCG
CCTCCATCCAGTCTATTAATTGTTGCCGGGAAGCTAGAGTAAGTAGTTCGCCAGTTAATAGTTTGCGCAA
CGTTGTTGCCATTGCTGCAGGCATCGTGGTGTCACGCTCGTCGTTTGGTATGGCTTCATTCAGCTCCGGT
TCCCAACGATCAAGGCGAGTTACATGATCCCCCATGTTGTGCAAAAAAGCGGTTAGCTCCTTCGGTCCTC
CGATCGTTGTCAGAAGTAAGTTGGCCGCAGTGTTATCACTCATGGTTATGGCAGCACTGCATAATTCTCT
TACTGTCATGCCATCCGTAAGATGCTTTTCTGTGACTGGTGAGTACTCAACCAAGTCATTCTGAGAATAG
TGTATGCGGCGACCGAGTTGCTCTTGCCCGGCGTCAACACGGGATAATACCGCGCCACATAGCAGAACTT
TAAAAGTGCTCATCATTGGAAAACGTTCTTCGGGGCGAAAACTCTCAAGGATCTTACCGCTGTTGAGATC
CAGTTCGATGTAACCCACTCGTGCACCCAACTGATCTTCAGCATCTTTTACTTTCACCAGCGTTTCTGGG
TGAGCAAAAACAGGAAGGCAAAATGCCGCAAAAAAGGGAATAAGGGCGACACGGAAATGTTGAATACTCA
TACTCTTCCTTTTTCAATATTATTGAAGCATTTATCAGGGTTATTGTCTCATGAGCGGATACATATTTGA
ATGTATTTAGAAAAATAAACAAATAGGGGTTCCGCGCACATTTCCCCGAAAAGTGCCACCTGACGTCTAA
GAAACCATTATTATCATGACATTAACCTATAAAAATAGGCGTATCACGAGGCCCTTTCGTCTTCAAGAAT
TAGCTTGGCCATTGCATACGTTGTATCCATATCATAATATGTACATTTATATTGGCTCATGTCCAACATT
ACCGCCATGTTGACATTGATTATTGACTAGTTATTAATAGTAATCAATTACGGGGTCATTAGTTCATAGC
CCATATATGGAGT
