Features (pLannotate 1.2.2; 18 found; start..end, strand, type, name):
      1..380     +  enhancer       CMV enhancer: human cytomegalovirus immediate early enhancer
    381..584     +  promoter       CMV promoter: human cytomegalovirus (CMV) immediate early promoter
    585..760     +  LTR            5' LTR (truncated): truncated long terminal repeat from Moloney murine sarcoma virus
    882..1156    +  misc_feature   MESV Ψ (fragment): packaging signal of murine embryonic stem cell virus
   1223..1639    +  CDS            gag (truncated): truncated Moloney murine leukemia virus (MMLV) gag gene lacking the start codon
   1676..1979    +  enhancer       CMV enhancer: human cytomegalovirus immediate early enhancer
   1980..2183    +  promoter       CMV promoter: human cytomegalovirus (CMV) immediate early promoter
   2525..2987    +  misc_feature   IRES: internal ribosome entry site (IRES) of the encephalomyocarditis virus (EMCV)
   3028..3627    +  CDS            PuroR: puromycin N-acetyltransferase; pac from Streptomyces alboniger; confers resistance to puromycin
   3685..3754    +  CDS            env (fragment): murine leukemia virus gPr80 envelope polyprotein precursor; env; proteolytically cleaved into gp70SU and p15TM subunits
   3796..4221    +  LTR            3' LTR (ΔU3): self-inactivating 3' long terminal repeat (LTR) from Moloney murine leukemia virus
   4290..4330    +  CDS            rop (fragment): Rop protein, which maintains plasmids at low copy number; rop
   4432..4470    +  misc_feature   bom (fragment): basis of mobility region from pBR322
   4487..4816    +  promoter       SV40 promoter: SV40 enhancer and early promoter
   4822..4923    +  misc_feature   bom (fragment): basis of mobility region from pBR322
   5109..5697    -  rep_origin     ori: high-copy-number ColE1/pMB1/pBR322/pUC origin of replication
   5868..6728    -  CDS            AmpR: β-lactamase; bla; confers resistance to ampicillin, carbenicillin, and related antibiotics
   6729..6833    -  promoter       AmpR promoter: bla
>Addgene plasmid #110343 | pQC MCS IRES Puro | addgene full sequence | sequence record 213694 | Addgene NGS Result
GACATTGATTATTGACTAGTTATTAATAGTAATCAATTACGGGGTCATTAGTTCATAGCCCATATATGGA
GTTCCGCGTTACATAACTTACGGTAAATGGCCCGCCTGGCTGACCGCCCAACGACCCCCGCCCATTGACG
TCAATAATGACGTATGTTCCCATAGTAACGCCAATAGGGACTTTCCATTGACGTCAATGGGTGGAGTATT
TACGGTAAACTGCCCACTTGGCAGTACATCAAGTGTATCATATGCCAAGTACGCCCCCTATTGACGTCAA
TGACGGTAAATGGCCCGCCTGGCATTATGCCCAGTACATGACCTTATGGGACTTTCCTACTTGGCAGTAC
ATCTACGTATTAGTCATCGCTATTACCATGGTGATGCGGTTTTGGCAGTACATCAATGGGCGTGGATAGC
GGTTTGACTCACGGGGATTTCCAAGTCTCCACCCCATTGACGTCAATGGGAGTTTGTTTTGGCACCAAAA
TCAACGGGACTTTCCAAAATGTCGTAACAACTCCGCCCCATTGACGCAAATGGGCGGTAGGCGTGTACGG
TGGGAGGTCTATATAAGCAGAGCTCAATAAAAGAGCCCACAACCCCTCACTCGGCGCGCCAGTCTTCCGA
TAGACTGCGTCGCCCGGGTACCCGTATTCCCAATAAAGCCTCTTGCTGTTTGCATCCGAATCGTGGTCTC
GCTGTTCCTTGGGAGGGTCTCCTCTGAGTGATTGACTACCCACGACGGGGGTCTTTCATTTGGGGGCTCG
TCCGGGATTTGGAGACCCCTGCCCAGGGACCACCGACCCACCACCGGGAGGTAAGCTGGCCAGCAACTTA
TCTGTGTCTGTCCGATTGTCTAGTGTCTATGTTTGATGTTATGCGCCTGCGTCTGTACTAGTTAGCTAAC
TAGCTCTGTATCTGGCGGACCCGTGGTGGAACTGACGAGTTCTGAACACCCGGCCGCAACCCTGGGAGAC
GTCCCAGGGACTTTGGGGGCCGTTTTTGTGGCCCGACCTGAGGAAGGGAGTCGATGTGGAATCCGACCCC
GTCAGGATATGTGGTTCTGGTAGGAGACGAGAACCTAAAACAGTTCCCGCCTCCGTCTGAATTTTTGCTT
TCGGTTTGGAACCGAAGCCGCGCGTCTTGTCTGCTGCAGCGCTGCAGCATCGTTCTGTGTTGTCTCTGTC
TGACTGTGTTTCTGTATTTGTCTGAAAATTAGGGCCAGACTGTTACCACTCCCTTAAGTTTGACCTTAGG
TCACTGGAAAGATGTCGAGCGGATCGCTCACAACCAGTCGGTAGATGTCAAGAAGAGACGTTGGGTTACC
TTCTGCTCTGCAGAATGGCCAACCTTTAACGTCGGATGGCCGCGAGACGGCACCTTTAACCGAGACCTCA
TCACCCAGGTTAAGATCAAGGTCTTTTCACCTGGCCCGCATGGACACCCAGACCAGGTCCCCTACATCGT
GACCTGGGAAGCCTTGGCTTTTGACCCCCCTCCCTGGGTCAAGCCCTTTGTACACCCTAAGCCTCCGCCT
CCTCTTCCTCCATCCGCCCCGTCTCTCCCCCTTGAACCTCCTCGTTCGACCCCGCCTCGATCCTCCCTTT
ATCCAGCCCTCACTCCTTCTCTAGGCGCCGGAATTGAAGATCTGGGGGATCGATCCTCTAGAGTCCGTTA
CATAACTTACGGTAAATGGCCCGCCTGGCTGACCGCCCAACGACCCCCGCCCATTGACGTCAATAATGAC
GTATGTTCCCATAGTAACGCCAATAGGGACTTTCCATTGACGTCAATGGGTGGAGTATTTACGGTAAACT
GCCCACTTGGCAGTACATCAAGTGTATCATATGCCAAGTACGCCCCCTATTGACGTCAATGACGGTAAAT
GGCCCGCCTGGCATTATGCCCAGTACATGACCTTATGGGACTTTCCTACTTGGCAGTACATCTACGTATT
AGTCATCGCTATTACCATGGTGATGCGGTTTTGGCAGTACATCAATGGGCGTGGATAGCGGTTTGACTCA
CGGGGATTTCCAAGTCTCCACCCCATTGACGTCAATGGGAGTTTGTTTTGGCACCAAAATCAACGGGACT
TTCCAAAATGTCGTAACAACTCCGCCCCATTGACGCAAATGGGCGGTAGGCGTGTACGGTGGGAGGTCTA
TATAAGCAGAGCTCGTTTAGTGAACCGTCAGATCGCCTGGAGACGCCATCCACGCTGTTTTGACCTCCAT
AGAAGACACCGGGACCGATCCAGCCTCCGCGGCCGGGAACGGTGCATTGGAACGGACCTGCAGGAATTGA
TCCGCGGCCGCACCGGGGATCCGGTTCTAGAGCCACCGGTTGTATGGAGTTTAAACTCCAAAGCATCGAT
GGTAGCGGCCGCGGTGAATTCTGATTAATTCCGCCCCTCTCCCTCCCCCCCCCCTAACGTTACTGGCCGA
AGCCGCTTGGAATAAGGCCGGTGTGCGTTTGTCTATATGTTATTTTCCACCATATTGCCGTCTTTTGGCA
ATGTGAGGGCCCGGAAACCTGGCCCTGTCTTCTTGACGAGCATTCCTAGGGGTCTTTCCCCTCTCGCCAA
AGGAATGCAAGGTCTGTTGAATGTCGTGAAGGAAGCAGTTCCTCTGGAAGCTTCTTGAAGACAAACAACG
TCTGTAGCGACCCTTTGCAGGCAGCGGAACCCCCCACCTGGCGACAGGTGCCTCTGCGGCCAAAAGCCAC
GTGTATAAGATACACCTGCAAAGGCGGCACAACCCCAGTGCCACGTTGTGAGTTGGATAGTTGTGGAAAG
AGTCAAATGGCTCTCCTCAAGCGTATTCAACAAGGGGCTGAAGGATGCCCAGAAGGTACCCCATTGTATG
GGATCTGATCTGGGGCCTCGGTGCACATGCTTTACATGTGTTTAGTCGAGGTTAAAAAAACGTCTAGGCC
CCCCGAACCACGGGGACGTGGTTTTCCTTTGAAAAACACGATGATAAGCTTGATCACGCGTCTCGAGATG
ATCCACCGGAGCTTACCATGACCGAGTACAAGCCCACGGTGCGCCTCGCCACCCGCGACGACGTCCCCAG
GGCCGTACGCACCCTCGCCGCCGCGTTCGCCGACTACCCCGCCACGCGCCACACCGTCGATCCGGACCGC
CACATCGAGCGGGTCACCGAGCTGCAAGAACTCTTCCTCACGCGCGTCGGGCTCGACATCGGCAAGGTGT
GGGTCGCGGACGACGGCGCCGCGGTGGCGGTCTGGACCACGCCGGAGAGCGTCGAAGCGGGGGCGGTGTT
CGCCGAGATCGGCCCGCGCATGGCCGAGTTGAGCGGTTCCCGGCTGGCCGCGCAGCAACAGATGGAAGGC
CTCCTGGCGCCGCACCGGCCCAAGGAGCCCGCGTGGTTCCTGGCCACCGTCGGCGTCTCGCCCGACCACC
AGGGCAAGGGTCTGGGCAGCGCCGTCGTGCTCCCCGGAGTGGAGGCGGCCGAGCGCGCCGGGGTGCCCGC
CTTCCTGGAGACCTCCGCGCCCCGCAACCTCCCCTTCTACGAGCGGCTCGGCTTCACCGTCACCGCCGAC
GTCGAGGTGCCCGAAGGACCGCGCACCTGGTGCATGACCCGCAAGCCCGGTGCCTGACGCCCGCCCCACG
ACCCGCAGCGCCCGACCGAAAGGAGCGCACGACCCCATGCATCGATCAGTGGTCCAGGCTCTAGTTTTGA
CTCAACAATATCACCAGCTGAAGCCTATAGAGTACGAGCCATAGATAAAATAAAAGATTTTATTTAGTCT
CCAGAAAAAGGGGGGAATGAAAGACCCCACCTGTAGGTTTGGCAAGCTAGCTTAAGTAACGCCATTTTGC
AAGGCATGGAAAAATACATAACTGAGAATAGAGAAGTTCAGATCAAGGTCAGGAACAGATGGAACAGGGT
CGACCCTAGAGAACCATCAGATGTTTCCAGGGTGCCCCAAGGACCTGAAATGACCCTGTGCCTTATTTGA
ACTAACCAATCAGTTCGCTTCTCGCTTCTGTTCGCGCGCTTCTGCTCCCCGAGCTCAATAAAAGAGCCCA
CAACCCCTCACTCGGGGCGCCAGTCCTCCGATTGACTGAGTCGCCCGGGTACCCGTGTATCCAATAAACC
CTCTTGCAGTTGCATCCGACTTGTGGTCTCGCTGTTCCTTGGGAGGGTCTCCTCTGAGTGATTGACTACC
CGTCAGCGGGGGTCTTTCATTTGGGGGCTCGTCCGGGATCGGGAGACCCCTGCCCAGGGACCACCGACCC
ACCACCGGGAGGTAAGCTGGCTGCCTCGCGCGTTTCGGTGATGACGGTGAAAACCTCTGACACATGCAGC
TCCCGGAGACGGTCACAGCTTGTCTGTAAGCGGATGCCGGGAGCAGACAAGCCCGTCAGGGCGCGTCAGC
GGGTGTTGGCGGGTGTCGGGGCGCAGCCATGACCCAGTCACGTAGCGATAGCGGAGTGTAGATCCGGCTG
TGGAATGTGTGTCAGTTAGGGTGTGGAAAGTCCCCAGGCTCCCCAGCAGGCAGAAGTATGCAAAGCATGC
ATCTCAATTAGTCAGCAACCAGGTGTGGAAAGTCCCCAGGCTCCCCAGCAGGCAGAAGTATGCAAAGCAT
GCATCTCAATTAGTCAGCAACCATAGTCCCGCCCCTAACTCCGCCCATCCCGCCCCTAACTCCGCCCAGT
TCCGCCCATTCTCCGCCCCATGGCTGACTAATTTTTTTTATTTATGCAGAGGCCGAGGCCGCCTCGGCCT
CTGAGCTATTCCAGAAGTAGTGAGGAGGCTTTTTTGGAGGCCTAGGCTTTTGCAAAAAGCTTACTGGCTT
AACTATGCGGCATCAGAGCAGATTGTACTGAGAGTGCACCATATGCGGTGTGAAATACCGCACAGATGCG
TAAGGAGAAAATACCGCATCAGGCGCTCTTCCGCTTCCTCGCTCACTGACTCGCTGCGCTCGGTCGTTCG
GCTGCGGCGAGCGGTATCAGCTCACTCAAAGGCGGTAATACGGTTATCCACAGAATCAGGGGATAACGCA
GGAAAGAACATGTGAGCAAAAGGCCAGCAAAAGGCCAGGAACCGTAAAAAGGCCGCGTTGCTGGCGTTTT
TCCATAGGCTCCGCCCCCCTGACGAGCATCACAAAAATCGACGCTCAAGTCAGAGGTGGCGAAACCCGAC
AGGACTATAAAGATACCAGGCGTTTCCCCCTGGAAGCTCCCTCGTGCGCTCTCCTGTTCCGACCCTGCCG
CTTACCGGATACCTGTCCGCCTTTCTCCCTTCGGGAAGCGTGGCGCTTTCTCATAGCTCACGCTGTAGGT
ATCTCAGTTCGGTGTAGGTCGTTCGCTCCAAGCTGGGCTGTGTGCACGAACCCCCCGTTCAGCCCGACCG
CTGCGCCTTATCCGGTAACTATCGTCTTGAGTCCAACCCGGTAAGACACGACTTATCGCCACTGGCAGCA
GCCACTGGTAACAGGATTAGCAGAGCGAGGTATGTAGGCGGTGCTACAGAGTTCTTGAAGTGGTGGCCTA
ACTACGGCTACACTAGAAGGACAGTATTTGGTATCTGCGCTCTGCTGAAGCCAGTTACCTTCGGAAAAAG
AGTTGGTAGCTCTTGATCCGGCAAACAAACCACCGCTGGTAGCGGTGGTTTTTTTGTTTGCAAGCAGCAG
ATTACGCGCAGAAAAAAAGGATCTCAAGAAGATCCTTTGATCTTTTCTACGGGGTCTGACGCTCAGTGGA
ACGAAAACTCACGTTAAGGGATTTTGGTCATGAGATTATCAAAAAGGATCTTCACCTAGATCCTTTTAAA
TTAAAAATGAAGTTTTAAATCAATCTAAAGTATATATGAGTAAACTTGGTCTGACAGTTACCAATGCTTA
ATCAGTGAGGCACCTATCTCAGCGATCTGTCTATTTCGTTCATCCATAGTTGCCTGACTCCCCGTCGTGT
AGATAACTACGATACGGGAGGGCTTACCATCTGGCCCCAGTGCTGCAATGATACCGCGAGACCCACGCTC
ACCGGCTCCAGATTTATCAGCAATAAACCAGCCAGCCGGAAGGGCCGAGCGCAGAAGTGGTCCTGCAACT
TTATCCGCCTCCATCCAGTCTATTAATTGTTGCCGGGAAGCTAGAGTAAGTAGTTCGCCAGTTAATAGTT
TGCGCAACGTTGTTGCCATTGCTGCAGGCATCGTGGTGTCACGCTCGTCGTTTGGTATGGCTTCATTCAG
CTCCGGTTCCCAACGATCAAGGCGAGTTACATGATCCCCCATGTTGTGCAAAAAAGCGGTTAGCTCCTTC
GGTCCTCCGATCGTTGTCAGAAGTAAGTTGGCCGCAGTGTTATCACTCATGGTTATGGCAGCACTGCATA
ATTCTCTTACTGTCATGCCATCCGTAAGATGCTTTTCTGTGACTGGTGAGTACTCAACCAAGTCATTCTG
AGAATAGTGTATGCGGCGACCGAGTTGCTCTTGCCCGGCGTCAACACGGGATAATACCGCGCCACATAGC
AGAACTTTAAAAGTGCTCATCATTGGAAAACGTTCTTCGGGGCGAAAACTCTCAAGGATCTTACCGCTGT
TGAGATCCAGTTCGATGTAACCCACTCGTGCACCCAACTGATCTTCAGCATCTTTTACTTTCACCAGCGT
TTCTGGGTGAGCAAAAACAGGAAGGCAAAATGCCGCAAAAAAGGGAATAAGGGCGACACGGAAATGTTGA
ATACTCATACTCTTCCTTTTTCAATATTATTGAAGCATTTATCAGGGTTATTGTCTCATGAGCGGATACA
TATTTGAATGTATTTAGAAAAATAAACAAATAGGGGTTCCGCGCACATTTCCCCGAAAAGTGCCACCTGA
CGTCTAAGAAACCATTATTATCATGACATTAACCTATAAAAATAGGCGTATCACGAGGCCCTTTCGTCTT
CAAGAATTAGCTTGGCCATTGCATACGTTGTATCCATATCATAATATGTACATTTATATTGGCTCATGTC
CAACATTACCGCCATGTT
